Addgene plasmid #111160: LEPG
Purpose: miR-E (miR-30 variant)-based RNAi with GFP reporter
Depositing lab: Johannes Zuber. Depositing organization: Research Institute of Molecular Pathology (IMP). Publication: An optimized microRNA backbone for effective single-copy RNAi. Fellmann C, Hoffmann T, Sridhar V, Hopfgartner B, Muhar M, Roth M, Lai DY, Barbosa IA, Kwon JS, Guan Y, Sinha N, Zuber J. Cell Rep. 2013 Dec 26;5(6):1704-13. doi: 10.1016/j.celrep.2013.11.020. Epub 2013 Dec 12. PubMed 24332856.
Backbone
  Vector backbone: pMSCV
  Vector type: Retroviral
  Selectable markers: Puromycin
Growth in bacteria
  Bacterial resistance: Ampicillin, 100 μg/mL
  Growth temperature: 37°C
  Growth strain: NEB Stable
  Copy number: High Copy
Gene/Insert
  Gene/Insert name: miR-E (miR-30 variant) (alt name: miR-E-PGK-Puro-IRES-GFP)
  gRNA/shRNA sequence: empty
  Species: H. sapiens (human)
  Mutation: WT
  Cloning method: Restriction Enzyme; 5′ cloning site Unknown (unknown if destroyed); 3′ cloning site Unknown (unknown if destroyed)
Terms and licenses: Academic/Nonprofit Terms; Industry Terms: Not Available to Industry
How to cite: LEPG was a gift from Johannes Zuber (Addgene plasmid # 111160 ; http://n2t.net/addgene:111160 ; RRID:Addgene_111160)
