[The description below was written by a language model from this plasmid's Addgene catalogue record and pLannotate feature annotations shown in this document.]
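Description:
LEPG is a gammaretroviral RNAi vector built on the pMSCV backbone, designed to express short hairpin RNAs embedded in the miR-E scaffold, an optimized variant of the human miR-30 microRNA context. It is propagated in E. coli through a high-copy ColE1/pUC-type origin with ampicillin selection (AmpR, β-lactamase). The remaining bacterial annotations (fragments of lacI, lacZα, rop, bom and a tetracycline resistance gene, plus a lac promoter/operator) are backbone remnants rather than functional parts.

The proviral region is bounded by murine embryonic stem cell virus 5′ and 3′ LTRs and includes the MESV Ψ packaging signal and a truncated gag segment lacking its start codon, which together allow the transcript to be packaged into retroviral particles when viral proteins are supplied in trans. The alternative name, miR-E-PGK-Puro-IRES-GFP, matches the feature order. The miR-E cassette lies just downstream of gag and is annotated only as a fragment of 3′ miR-30a flanking sequence. No separate promoter is annotated upstream of it, so it is presumably transcribed from the 5′ LTR. The mouse PGK promoter then drives a bicistronic transcript encoding puromycin N-acetyltransferase and, through an EMCV IRES, EGFP. Transduced cells can therefore be both selected with puromycin and tracked or sorted by green fluorescence.

The record lists the shRNA sequence as empty, so this is the recipient backbone into which a target-specific hairpin is cloned. The cloning sites are not stated. The associated work concerns a microRNA backbone optimized for effective knockdown from single-copy integrations, which suits this vector to stable knockdown studies in mammalian cells.
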