Features (pLannotate 1.2.2; 22 found; start..end, strand, type, name):
    176..274     +  CDS            env (fragment): murine leukemia virus gPr80 envelope polyprotein precursor; env; proteolytically cleaved into gp70SU and p15TM subunits
    316..832     +  LTR            5' LTR: 5' long terminal repeat from murine embryonic stem cell virus
    896..1237    +  misc_feature   MESV Ψ: packaging signal of murine embryonic stem cell virus
   1304..1720    +  CDS            gag (truncated): truncated Moloney murine leukemia virus (MMLV) gag gene lacking the start codon
   1870..1964    +  ncRNA          3' miR-30a (fragment): sequence downstream of the 71-nt precursor of the human miR-30a microRNA (Zeng et al., 2002) miRNA
   1994..2493    +  promoter       PGK promoter: mouse phosphoglycerate kinase 1 promoter
   2514..3113    +  CDS            PuroR: puromycin N-acetyltransferase; pac from Streptomyces alboniger; confers resistance to puromycin
   3279..3741    +  misc_feature   IRES: internal ribosome entry site (IRES) of the encephalomyocarditis virus (EMCV)
   3755..4474    +  CDS            EGFP: the original enhanced GFP (Yang et al., 1996) mammalian codon-optimized
   4491..4517    +  misc_feature   MCS (fragment): pBluescript multiple cloning site
   4576..5090    +  LTR            3' LTR: 3' long terminal repeat from murine embryonic stem cell virus
   5252..5268    -  protein_bind   lac operator: The lac repressor binds to the lac operator to inhibit transcription in E. coli. This inhibition can be relieved by adding lactose or isopropyl-β-D-thiogalactopyranoside (IPTG). lac repressor encoded by lacI
   5276..5306    -  promoter       lac promoter: promoter for the E. coli lac operon
   5321..5342    -  protein_bind   CAP binding site: CAP binding activates transcription in the presence of cAMP. E. coli catabolite activator protein
   5355..5447    -  CDS            lacI (fragment): lac repressor; lacI; The lac repressor binds to the lac operator to inhibit transcription in E. coli. This inhibition can be relieved by adding lactose or isopropyl-β-D-thiogalactopyranoside (IPTG).
   5630..6218    -  rep_origin     ori: high-copy-number ColE1/pMB1/pBR322/pUC origin of replication
   6389..7249    -  CDS            AmpR: β-lactamase; bla; confers resistance to ampicillin, carbenicillin, and related antibiotics
   7250..7354    -  promoter       AmpR promoter: bla
   7449..7484    +  CDS            rop (fragment): Rop protein, which maintains plasmids at low copy number; rop
   7586..7685    +  misc_feature   bom (fragment): basis of mobility region from pBR322
   7691..7840    -  CDS            lacZα (fragment): LacZα fragment of β-galactosidase; lacZ fragment
   7840..175     -  CDS            TcR (fragment) (across the origin): tetracycline efflux protein; tet; confers resistance to tetracycline
>Addgene plasmid #111160 | LEPG | addgene full sequence | sequence record 211588 | Addgene NGS Result
GGCGCCCAACAGTCCCCCGGCCACGGGGCCTGCCACCATACCCACGCCGAAACAAGCGCTCATGAGCCCG
AAGTGGCGAGCCCGATCTTCCCCATCGGTGATGTCGGCGATATAGGCGCCAGCAACCGCACCTGTGGCGC
CGGTGATGCCGGCCACGATGCGTCCGGCGTAGAGGCGATTAGTCCAATTTGTTAAAGACAGGATATCAGT
GGTCCAGGCTCTAGTTTTGACTCAACAATATCACCAGCTGAAGCCTATAGAGTACGAGCCATAGATAAAA
TAAAAGATTTTATTTAGTCTCCAGAAAAAGGGGGGAATGAAAGACCCCACCTGTAGGTTTGGCAAGCTAG
CTTAAGTAACGCCATTTTGCAAGGCATGGAAAATACATAACTGAGAATAGAGAAGTTCAGATCAAGGTTA
GGAACAGAGAGACAGCAGAATATGGGCCAAACAGGATATCTGTGGTAAGCAGTTCCTGCCCCGGCTCAGG
GCCAAGAACAGATGGTCCCCAGATGCGGTCCCGCCCTCAGCAGTTTCTAGAGAACCATCAGATGTTTCCA
GGGTGCCCCAAGGACCTGAAATGACCCTGTGCCTTATTTGAACTAACCAATCAGTTCGCTTCTCGCTTCT
GTTCGCGCGCTTCTGCTCCCCGAGCTCAATAAAAGAGCCCACAACCCCTCACTCGGCGCGCCAGTCCTCC
GATAGACTGCGTCGCCCGGGTACCCGTATTCCCAATAAAGCCTCTTGCTGTTTGCATCCGAATCGTGGAC
TCGCTGATCCTTGGGAGGGTCTCCTCAGATTGATTGACTGCCCACCTCGGGGGTCTTTCATTTGGAGGTT
CCACCGAGATTTGGAGACCCCTGCCCAGGGACCACCGACCCCCCCGCCGGGAGGTAAGCTGGCCAGCGGT
CGTTTCGTGTCTGTCTCTGTCTTTGTGCGTGTTTGTGCCGGCATCTAATGTTTGCGCCTGCGTCTGTACT
AGTTAGCTAACTAGCTCTGTATCTGGCGGACCCGTGGTGGAACTGACGAGTTCTGAACACCCGGCCGCAA
CCCTGGGAGACGTCCCAGGGACTTTGGGGGCCGTTTTTGTGGCCCGACCTGAGGAAGGGAGTCGATGTGG
AATCCGACCCCGTCAGGATATGTGGTTCTGGTAGGAGACGAGAACCTAAAACAGTTCCCGCCTCCGTCTG
AATTTTTGCTTTCGGTTTGGAACCGAAGCCGCGCGTCTTGTCTGCTGCAGCGCTGCAGCATCGTTCTGTG
TTGTCTCTGTCTGACTGTGTTTCTGTATTTGTCTGAAAATTAGGGCCAGACTGTTACCACTCCCTTAAGT
TTGACCTTAGGTCACTGGAAAGATGTCGAGCGGATCGCTCACAACCAGTCGGTAGATGTCAAGAAGAGAC
GTTGGGTTACCTTCTGCTCTGCAGAATGGCCAACCTTTAACGTCGGATGGCCGCGAGACGGCACCTTTAA
CCGAGACCTCATCACCCAGGTTAAGATCAAGGTCTTTTCACCTGGCCCGCATGGACACCCAGACCAGGTC
CCCTACATCGTGACCTGGGAAGCCTTGGCTTTTGACCCCCCTCCCTGGGTCAAGCCCTTTGTACACCCTA
AGCCTCCGCCTCCTCTTCCTCCATCCGCCCCGTCTCTCCCCCTTGAACCTCCTCGTTCGACCCCGCCTCG
ATCCTCCCTTTATCCAGCCCTCACTCCTTCTCTAGGCGCCGGAATTAGATCTCTCGACTAGGGATAACAG
GGTAATTGTTTGAATGAGGCTTCAGTACTTTACAGAATCGTTGCCTGCACATCTTGGAAACACTTGCTGG
GATTACTTCGACTTCTTAACCCAACAGAAGGCTCGAGCAACCAGAATTCGAGCAATTATCTTGTTTACTA
AAACTGAATACCTTGCTATCTCTTTGATACATTTTTACAAAGCTGAATTAAAATGGTATAAATTAAATCA
CTTTTTTCAATTGACGCGTGATCTAATTCTACCGGGTAGGGGAGGCGCTTTTCCCAAGGCAGTCTGGAGC
ATGCGCTTTAGCAGCCCCGCTGGGCACTTGGCGCTACACAAGTGGCCTCTGGCCTCGCACACATTCCACA
TCCACCGGTAGGCGCCAACCGGCTCCGTTCTTTGGTGGCCCCTTCGCGCCACCTTCTACTCCTCCCCTAG
TCAGGAAGTTCCCCCCCGCCCCGCAGCTCGCGTCGTGCAGGACGTGACAAATGGAAGTAGCACGTCTCAC
TAGTCTCGTGCAGATGGACAGCACCGCTGAGCAATGGAAGCGGGTAGGCCTTTGGGGCAGCGGCCAATAG
CAGCTTTGCTCCTTCGCTTTCTGGGCTCAGAGGCTGGGAAGGGGTGGGTCCGGGGGCGGGCTCAGGGGCG
GGCTCAGGGGCGGGGCGGGCGCCCGAAGGTCCTCCGGAGGCCCGGCATTCTGCACGCTTCAAAAGCGCAC
GTCTGCCGCGCTGTTCTCCTCTTCCTCATCTCCGGGCCTTTCGACCTGCAGCCCAAGCTTACCATGACCG
AGTACAAGCCCACGGTGCGCCTCGCCACCCGCGACGACGTCCCCAGGGCCGTACGCACCCTCGCCGCCGC
GTTCGCCGACTACCCCGCCACGCGCCACACCGTCGATCCGGACCGCCACATCGAGCGGGTCACCGAGCTG
CAAGAACTCTTCCTCACGCGCGTCGGGCTCGACATCGGCAAGGTGTGGGTCGCGGACGACGGCGCCGCGG
TGGCGGTCTGGACCACGCCGGAGAGCGTCGAAGCGGGGGCGGTGTTCGCCGAGATCGGCCCGCGCATGGC
CGAGTTGAGCGGTTCCCGGCTGGCCGCGCAGCAACAGATGGAAGGCCTCCTGGCGCCGCACCGGCCCAAG
GAGCCCGCGTGGTTCCTGGCCACCGTCGGCGTCTCGCCCGACCACCAGGGCAAGGGTCTGGGCAGCGCCG
TCGTGCTCCCCGGAGTGGAGGCGGCCGAGCGCGCCGGGGTGCCCGCCTTCCTGGAGACCTCCGCGCCCCG
CAACCTCCCCTTCTACGAGCGGCTCGGCTTCACCGTCACCGCCGACGTCGAGGTGCCCGAAGGACCGCGC
ACCTGGTGCATGACCCGCAAGCCCGGTGCCTGACGCCCGCCCCACGACCCGCAGCGCCCGACCGAAAGGA
GCGCACGACCCCATGCATCCAATTCCGCCCCCCCCCCCTAACGTTACTGGCCGAAGCCGCTTGGAATAAG
GCCGGTGTGCGTTTGTCTATATGTTATTTTCCACCATATTGCCGTCTTTTGGCAATGTGAGGGCCCGGAA
ACCTGGCCCTGTCTTCTTGACGAGCATTCCTAGGGGTCTTTCCCCTCTCGCCAAAGGAATGCAAGGTCTG
TTGAATGTCGTGAAGGAAGCAGTTCCTCTGGAAGCTTCTTGAAGACAAACAACGTCTGTAGCGACCCTTT
GCAGGCAGCGGAACCCCCCACCTGGCGACAGGTGCCTCTGCGGCCAAAAGCCACGTGTATAAGATACACC
TGCAAAGGCGGCACAACCCCAGTGCCACGTTGTGAGTTGGATAGTTGTGGAAAGAGTCAAATGGCTCTCC
TCAAGCGTATTCAACAAGGGGCTGAAGGATGCCCAGAAGGTACCCCATTGTATGGGATCTGATCTGGGGC
CTCGGTGCACATGCTTTACATGTGTTTAGTCGAGGTTAAAAAAACGTCTAGGCCCCCCGAACCACGGGGA
CGTGGTTTTCCTTTGAAAAACACGATGATAATATGGCCACAACCATGGTGAGCAAGGGCGAGGAGCTGTT
CACCGGGGTGGTGCCCATCCTGGTCGAGCTGGACGGCGACGTAAACGGCCACAAGTTCAGCGTGTCTGGC
GAGGGCGAGGGCGATGCCACCTACGGCAAGCTGACCCTGAAGTTCATCTGCACCACCGGCAAGCTGCCCG
TGCCCTGGCCCACCCTCGTGACCACCCTGACCTACGGCGTGCAGTGCTTCAGCCGCTACCCCGACCACAT
GAAGCAGCACGACTTCTTCAAGTCCGCCATGCCCGAAGGCTACGTCCAGGAGCGCACCATCTTCTTCAAG
GACGACGGCAACTACAAGACCCGCGCCGAGGTGAAGTTCGAGGGCGACACCCTGGTGAACCGCATCGAGC
TGAAGGGCATCGACTTCAAGGAGGACGGCAACATCCTGGGGCACAAGCTGGAGTACAACTACAACAGCCA
CAACGTCTATATCATGGCCGACAAGCAGAAGAACGGCATCAAGGCGAACTTCAAGATCCGCCACAACATC
GAGGACGGCAGCGTGCAGCTCGCCGACCACTACCAGCAGAACACCCCCATCGGCGACGGCCCCGTGCTGC
TGCCCGACAACCACTACCTGAGCACCCAGTCCGCCCTGAGCAAAGACCCCAACGAGAAGCGCGATCACAT
GGTCCTGCTGGAGTTCGTGACCGCCGCCGGGATCACTCTCGGCATGGACGAGCTGTACAAGTAATGAATT
AATTAAGAATTATCAAGCTTATCGATACCGTCGACCTGCAGCCAAGCTTATCGATAAAATAAAAGATTTT
ATTTAGTCTCCAGAAAAAGGGGGGAATGAAAGACCCCACCTGTAGGTTTGGCAAGCTAGCTTAAGTAACG
CCATTTTGCAAGGCATGGAAAATACATAACTGAGAATAGAGAAGTTCAGATCAAGGTTAGGAACAGAGAG
ACAGCAGAATATGGGCCAAACAGGATATCTGTGGTAAGCAGTTCCTGCCCCGGCTCAGGGCCAAGAACAG
ATGGTCCCCAGATGCGGTCCCGCCCTCAGCAGTTTCTAGAGAACCATCAGATGTTTCCAGGGTGCCCCAA
GGACCTGAAATGACCCTGTGCCTTATTTGAACTAACCAATCAGTTCGCTTCTCGCTTCTGTTCGCGCGCT
TCTGCTCCCCGAGCTCAATAAAAGAGCCCACAACCCCTCACTCGGCGCGCCAGTCCTCCGATAGACTGCG
TCGCCCGGGTACCCGTGTATCCAATAAACCCTCTTGCAGTTGCATCCGACTTGTGGTCTCGCTGTTCCTT
GGGAGGGTCTCCTCTGAGTGATTGACTACCCGTCAGCGGGGGTCTTTCATGGGTAACAGTTTCTTGAAGT
TGGAGAACAACATTCTGAGGGTAGGAGTCGAATATTAAGTAATCCTGACTCAATTAGCCACTGTTTTGAA
TCCACATACTCCAATACTCCTGAAATAGTTCATTATGGACAGCGCAGAAAGAGCTGGGGAGAATTGTGAA
ATTGTTATCCGCTCACAATTCCACACAACATACGAGCCGGAAGCATAAAGTGTAAAGCCTGGGGTGCCTA
ATGAGTGAGCTAACTCACATTAATTGCGTTGCGCTCACTGCCCGCTTTCCAGTCGGGAAACCTGTCGTGC
CAGCTGCATTAATGAATCGGCCAACGCGCGGGGAGAGGCGGTTTGCGTATTGGGCGCTCTTCCGCTTCCT
CGCTCACTGACTCGCTGCGCTCGGTCGTTCGGCTGCGGCGAGCGGTATCAGCTCACTCAAAGGCGGTAAT
ACGGTTATCCACAGAATCAGGGGATAACGCAGGAAAGAACATGTGAGCAAAAGGCCAGCAAAAGGCCAGG
AACCGTAAAAAGGCCGCGTTGCTGGCGTTTTTCCATAGGCTCCGCCCCCCTGACGAGCATCACAAAAATC
GACGCTCAAGTCAGAGGTGGCGAAACCCGACAGGACTATAAAGATACCAGGCGTTTCCCCCTGGAAGCTC
CCTCGTGCGCTCTCCTGTTCCGACCCTGCCGCTTACCGGATACCTGTCCGCCTTTCTCCCTTCGGGAAGC
GTGGCGCTTTCTCATAGCTCACGCTGTAGGTATCTCAGTTCGGTGTAGGTCGTTCGCTCCAAGCTGGGCT
GTGTGCACGAACCCCCCGTTCAGCCCGACCGCTGCGCCTTATCCGGTAACTATCGTCTTGAGTCCAACCC
GGTAAGACACGACTTATCGCCACTGGCAGCAGCCACTGGTAACAGGATTAGCAGAGCGAGGTATGTAGGC
GGTGCTACAGAGTTCTTGAAGTGGTGGCCTAACTACGGCTACACTAGAAGAACAGTATTTGGTATCTGCG
CTCTGCTGAAGCCAGTTACCTTCGGAAAAAGAGTTGGTAGCTCTTGATCCGGCAAACAAACCACCGCTGG
TAGCGGTGGTTTTTTTGTTTGCAAGCAGCAGATTACGCGCAGAAAAAAAGGATCTCAAGAAGATCCTTTG
ATCTTTTCTACGGGGTCTGACGCTCAGTGGAACGAAAACTCACGTTAAGGGATTTTGGTCATGAGATTAT
CAAAAAGGATCTTCACCTAGATCCTTTTAAATTAAAAATGAAGTTTTAAATCAATCTAAAGTATATATGA
GTAAACTTGGTCTGACAGTTACCAATGCTTAATCAGTGAGGCACCTATCTCAGCGATCTGTCTATTTCGT
TCATCCATAGTTGCCTGACTCCCCGTCGTGTAGATAACTACGATACGGGAGGGCTTACCATCTGGCCCCA
GTGCTGCAATGATACCGCGAGACCCACGCTCACCGGCTCCAGATTTATCAGCAATAAACCAGCCAGCCGG
AAGGGCCGAGCGCAGAAGTGGTCCTGCAACTTTATCCGCCTCCATCCAGTCTATTAATTGTTGCCGGGAA
GCTAGAGTAAGTAGTTCGCCAGTTAATAGTTTGCGCAACGTTGTTGCCATTGCTACAGGCATCGTGGTGT
CACGCTCGTCGTTTGGTATGGCTTCATTCAGCTCCGGTTCCCAACGATCAAGGCGAGTTACATGATCCCC
CATGTTGTGCAAAAAAGCGGTTAGCTCCTTCGGTCCTCCGATCGTTGTCAGAAGTAAGTTGGCCGCAGTG
TTATCACTCATGGTTATGGCAGCACTGCATAATTCTCTTACTGTCATGCCATCCGTAAGATGCTTTTCTG
TGACTGGTGAGTACTCAACCAAGTCATTCTGAGAATAGTGTATGCGGCGACCGAGTTGCTCTTGCCCGGC
GTCAATACGGGATAATACCGCGCCACATAGCAGAACTTTAAAAGTGCTCATCATTGGAAAACGTTCTTCG
GGGCGAAAACTCTCAAGGATCTTACCGCTGTTGAGATCCAGTTCGATGTAACCCACTCGTGCACCCAACT
GATCTTCAGCATCTTTTACTTTCACCAGCGTTTCTGGGTGAGCAAAAACAGGAAGGCAAAATGCCGCAAA
AAAGGGAATAAGGGCGACACGGAAATGTTGAATACTCATACTCTTCCTTTTTCAATATTATTGAAGCATT
TATCAGGGTTATTGTCTCATGAGCGGATACATATTTGAATGTATTTAGAAAAATAAACAAATAGGGGTTC
CGCGCACATTTCCCCGAAAAGTGCCACCTGACGTCTAAGAAACCATTATTATCATGACATTAACCTATAA
AAATAGGCGTATCACGAGGCCCTTTCGTCTCGCGCGTTTCGGTGATGACGGTGAAAACCTCTGACACATG
CAGCTCCCGGAGACGGTCACAGCTTGTCTGTAAGCGGATGCCGGGAGCAGACAAGCCCGTCAGGGCGCGT
CAGCGGGTGTTGGCGGGTGTCGGGGCTGGCTTAACTATGCGGCATCAGAGCAGATTGTACTGAGAGTGCA
CCATATGCGGTGTGAAATACCGCACAGATGCGTAAGGAGAAAATACCGCATCAGGCGCCATTCGCCATTC
AGGCTGCGCAACTGTTGGGAAGGGCGATCGGTGCGGGCCTCTTCGCTATTACGCCAGCTGGCGAAAGGGG
GATGTGCTGCAAGGCGATTAAGTTGGGTAACGCCAGGGTTTTCCCAGTCACGACGTTGTAAAACGACGGC
GCAAGGAATGGTGCATGCAAGGAGAT
